Addgene plasmid #73827: Plekhm1 pFastHFTb
Purpose: Express human Plekhm1 in insect cells
Depositing lab: Paul Odgren. Depositing organization: University of Massachusetts, Worcester.
Backbone
  Vector backbone: pFastBac-HFb
  Backbone size w/o insert (bp): 4857
  Total vector size (bp): 8028
  Vector type: Insect Expression
Growth in bacteria
  Bacterial resistance: Ampicillin, 100 μg/mL
  Growth temperature: 37°C
  Growth strain: DH5alpha
  Copy number: Unknown
Gene/Insert
  Gene/Insert name: Plekhm1
  Species: H. sapiens (human)
  Insert size (bp): 3171
  Entrez Gene: PLEKHM1 (a.k.a. AP162, B2, OPTA3, OPTB6)
  Tag / fusion protein: 6xHis (N terminal on insert); Flag (N terminal on insert)
  Cloning method: Restriction Enzyme; 5′ cloning site Xba1 (unknown if destroyed); 3′ cloning site Xho1 (unknown if destroyed)
  Sequencing primers: 5′ pFastForward; 3′ pFast reverse
Terms and licenses: Academic/Nonprofit Terms; Industry Terms: Not Available to Industry
How to cite: Plekhm1 pFastHFTb was a gift from Paul Odgren (Addgene plasmid # 73827 ; http://n2t.net/addgene:73827 ; RRID:Addgene_73827)
