[The description below was written by a language model from this plasmid's Addgene catalogue record.]
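Description:
Plekhm1 pFastHFTb is an insect-cell expression plasmid built on the pFastBac-HFb backbone (4857 bp without insert, 8028 bp in total). It carries the human PLEKHM1 coding sequence as a 3171 bp insert. The plasmid is propagated in standard E. coli cloning strains under ampicillin selection; its copy number is recorded as unknown. No feature table accompanies the entry, so the origin of replication, the promoter driving the insert and any other backbone elements are not explicitly stated. Vectors of the pFastBac family are generally baculovirus donor plasmids. In these, the expression cassette sits between Tn7 transposition arms so it can be moved into a bacmid to produce recombinant baculovirus, and expression usually comes from a strong late viral promoter such as polyhedrin. Those details are expected of the family rather than documented for this construct.

The PLEKHM1 insert was cloned by restriction enzyme digestion between XbaI at the 5′ end and XhoI at the 3′ end; the record does not say whether either site survived cloning. The protein is fused at its N terminus to a 6xHis tag and a Flag tag. The His tag allows purification by immobilised metal affinity chromatography, and the Flag epitope allows antibody-based affinity purification, immunoprecipitation or detection by western blot. The record does not give the order of the two tags or say whether a protease cleavage site lies between them and the insert.

The stated purpose is expression of human Plekhm1 in insect cells, a system suited to producing a large eukaryotic protein like this one in recombinant form. The record does not specify any downstream applications.
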