>Addgene plasmid #73827 | Plekhm1 pFastHFTb | addgene partial sequence | sequence record 140149 | fBac-1 5'-tattcataccgtcccacca-3'
GTACTACCATCACCATCACCATCACGATTACAAAGATGATGATGATAAAAATATCCCAACGACCGAAAAC
CTGTATTTTCAGGGCGCCATGGGATCCGGAATTCAAAGGCCTACGTCGACGAGCTCACTAGTCGCGGCCG
CTTTCGAATCTAGAATGCTTTCAGTGGTGGAGAATGGACTGGACCCCCAGGCTGCCATCCCGGTCATCAA
GAAGAAGCTGGTGGGATCCGTGAAGGCCTTGCAGAAGCAGTACGTGTCCCTGGACACGGTGGTCACTAGT
GAAGACGGAGATGCCAACACCATGTGCAGCGCCCTGGAGGCCGTATTTATCCATGGCCTGCACGCCAAGC
ACATCCGAGCTGAGGCCGGAGGAAAAAGGAAGAAAAGTGCCCACCAGAAGCCTCTGCCCCAGCCTGTCTT
CTGGCCCCTCCTGAAAGCTGTCACCCACAAACACATCATCTCAGAGTTGGAGCACCTGACGTTTGTCAAC
ACGGATGTGGGCCGCTGCCGGGCATGGCTGCGGCTGGCCCTGAACGATGGCCTGATGGAGTGCTACCTGA
AGCTGCTGCTGCAGGAGCAGGCCCGCTTGCATGAGTACTACCAGCCCACCGCCCTGCTCCGGGATGCTGA
GGAGGGCGAGTTCCTCCTTAGCTTCCTGCAGGGCCTCACGTCCTTGTCCTTCGAACTCTCCTACAAGTCT
GCCATCTTAAATGAGTGGACGCTCACCCCATTGGCCCTGTCTGGGCTTTGCCCGCTTTCTGAGCTGGACC
CTCTCTCTACCTCTGGTGCAGAACTACAGCGGAAGGAATCTCTGGATTCCATTTCCCATTCTTCAGGCTC
TGAAGACATCGAAGTCCATCACTCGGGCCATAAGATACGGAGGAACCAGAAGCTGACTGCCTCCTCCCTC
AGCCTGGACACGGCCAGTTCATCCCAGCTGTCCTGCAGCCTAAACTCTGATAG
