>Addgene plasmid #73827 | Plekhm1 pFastHFTb | addgene partial sequence | sequence record 140150 | SV40pA-R 5'-GAAATTTGTGATGCTATTGC-3'
ACAACAATTGCATTCATTTTATGTTTCAGGTTCAGGGGGAGGTGTGGGAGGTTTTTTAAAGCAAGTAAAA
CCTCTACAAATGTGGTATGGCTGATTATGATCCTCTAGTACTTCTCGACAAGCTTGGTACCGCATGCCTC
GAGTCAGATCTTATCGTCGTCATCCTTGTAATCGGCGAAAATGTTCTGTTCCTGGTACTTGCGCCGGCGG
GCACAGCGGGGGCAGCCCTTCTTCACCACAGCCTGGCAGCTCTGGTGGAAGACGGTCTTGCACTCGGCAC
ACCTGACTGTGGTGTCAAACTCAAAGGGGAAGATGATGTCGTGGTGCTGGCAGATCTGGCAGATGAAGCC
GCGCTGGGTGCACAGGTCGCAGTGGTAGACATGCTGGGAGGCAAATTCAATCAGGGCCTTGAGGAATCCT
TCATACACCCCGTCTGCGATCTGTTGGAGGTCAGCAACACTGAACCTATGCGGAGATTCCAAGAGATAAT
TCCTGTGGTTGAGCCTCTTGCTGAGCTCCTTCAGGGCGCCACTCCGGCACAGGCCCAGGTAATCCCCCAG
GAGCTTCAGCTGCTCCCGTCTCCTCCCAATGAGGTGCATCCGCTCCACATGCTCGTACAGAGACGCGTTC
ACCATCTGCAGGTTGATGAGGGGCTGGGCCCGGATCTGTGTCAGAAACTTCAGGGCCTGCCTGCAGATCG
GGCGCTTGGTGAGGTCCCAGTTGTGGATGATCCTGGCCGGAATCACTGAGGCATCGTCTTGGTGGCAGAT
GTCACAGTAATAGAGGCCAGAGAAGGCACAGAGCTTGGGTCGTACAAAGGAGAAGCCGATCTGCCGGGAG
CAGCCTGCGCAGAAGCAGCCTTGGGAGTCAAGGCCTTTCTCCATGGGGATAGCCACCAGGTACTGCAGCA
GGAAGCCATTCTCCCGGGTGGCAAATTTCAGCACCTCCTGACAGTTTTCATCCAGGCTCCCGCCCAGGGT
CACCGCCTCCTCGGCTGTCT
